>Addgene plasmid #154108 | pNM3749 | addgene full sequence | sequence record 306067 | Addgene NGS Result
TGGGCCTTTCTTCGGTAGAAAATCAAAGGATCTTCTTGAGATCCTTTTTTTCTGCGCGTAATCTGCTGCT
TGCAAACAAAAAAACCACCGCTACCAGCGGTGGTTTGTTTGCCGGATCAAGAGCTACCAACTCTTTTTCC
GAGGTAACTGGCTTCAGCAGAGCGCAGATACCAAATACTGTTCTTCTAGTGTAGCCGTAGTTAGGCCACC
ACTTCAAGAACTCTGTAGCACCGCCTACATACCTCGCTCTGCTAATCCTGTTACCAGTGGCTGCTGCCAG
TGGCGATAAGTCGTGTCTTACCGGGTTGGACTCAAGACGATAGTTACCGGATAAGGCGCAGCGGTCGGGC
TGAACGGGGGGTTCGTGCACACAGCCCAGCTTGGAGCGAACGACCTACACCGAACTGAGATACCTACAGC
GTGAGCTATGAGAAAGCGCCACGCTTCCCGAAGGGAGAAAGGCGGACAGGTATCCGGTAAGCGGCAGGGT
CGGAACAGGAGAGCGCACGAGGGAGCTTCCAGGGGGAAACGCCTGGTATCTTTATAGTCCTGTCGGGTTT
CGCCACCTCTGACTTGAGCATCGATTTTTGTGATGCTCGTCAGGGGGGCGGAGCCTATGGAAAAACGCCA
GCAACGCAGAAAGGCCCACCCGAAGGTGAGCCAGGTGATTACATTTAGGTCCTCATTAGAAAAACTCATC
GAGCATCAAGTGAAACTGCAATTTATTCATATCAGGATTATCAATACCATATTTTTGAAAAAGCCGTTTC
TGTAATGAAGGAGAAAACTCACCGAGGCAGTTCCATAGGATGGCAAGATCCTGGTATCGGTCTGCGATTC
CGACTCGTCCAACATCAATACAACCTATTAATTTCCCCTCGTCAAAAATAAGGTTATCAAGTGAGAAATC
ACCATGAGTGACGACTGAATCCGGTGAGAATGGCAAGAGTTTATGCATTTCTTTCCAGACTTGTTCAACA
GGCCAGCCATTACGCTCGTCATCAAAATCACTCGCACCAACCAAACCGTTATTCATTCGTGATTGCGCCT
GAGCGAGACGAAATACGCGATCGCCGTTAAAAGGACAATTACAAACAGGAATCGAATGCAACCGGCGCAG
GAACACTGCCAGCGCATCAACAATATTTTCACCTGAATCAGGATATTCTTCTAATACCTGGAATGCTGTT
TTCCCTGGGATCGCAGTGGTGAGTAACCATGCATCATCAGGAGTACGGATAAAATGCTTGATGGTCGGAA
GAGGCATAAATTCCGTCAGCCAGTTTAGCCTGACCATCTCATCTGTAACATCATTGGCAACGCTACCTTT
GCCATGTTTCAGAAACAACTCTGGCGCATCGGGCTTCCCATACAATCGATAGATTGTCGCACCTGATTGC
CCGACATTATCGCGAGCCCATTTATACCCATATAAATCAGCATCCATGTTGGAATTTAATCGCGGCTTCA
AGCAAGACGTTTCCCGTTGAATATGGCTCATTTTAGCTTCCTTAGCTCCTGAAAATCTCGATAACTCAAA
AAATACGCCCGGTAGTGATCTTATTTCATTATGGTGAAAGTTGGAACCTCTTACGTGCCGATCAAGTCAA
AAGCCTCCGGTCGGAGGCTTTTGACTTTCTGCTATGGAGGTCAGGTATGATTTTTGAATTCGCTCTTCGG
CGACGTACGAACTAGGCTGTTTCGAAGGTAAGTTTAAAATAACTTCGTATAGCATACATTATACGAAGTT
ATTTTCAGGGAGAGCAAAAGCTTATCTCCGAGGAGGACCTCTAAGGATGATCGACGCCAACGTCGTTGAA
TTTTCAAATTTTAAATACTGAATATTTGTTTTTTTTCCTATTATTTATTTATTCTCTTTGTGTTTTTTTT
CTTGCTTTCTAAAAAATTAATTCAATCCAAATCTAAACATTTTTTTTTCTCTTTCCGTCTCCCAATTCGT
ATTCCGCTCCTCTCATCTGAACACAATGTGCAAGTTTATTTATCTTCTCGCTTTCATTTCATTAGGACGT
GGGGGGAATTGGTGGAAGGGGGAAACACACAAAAGGATGATGGAAATGAAATAAGGACACACAATATGCA
ACAACATTCAATTCAGAAATATGGAGGAAGGTTTAAAAGAAAACATAAAAATATATAGAGGAGGAAGGAA
ACTAGCTGCCCTCGATTGTCTATCTTCCATTCTCACCAAGTTTCAACAACTTTATTCAGTCATTCTTCTC
TGGTTCATTTCCCAACCAATCTTCCCGAATAAAGCCCATCTGTCCTTTCGGCCACATTCCTCACCTACAT
CCGTACTCCTTATCTCCCGTTCTTATCCAGTCTTTTATCGTCTCTGCGTCTCGCACACTGTCTCGTCGGT
AATGTAAAAAAAAAACAAAAAAAACTTGAAAACTTGCGGAAAGATTTCCTAATAAAAGGAGACGAATCCG
GTAGGAAATCGACAAGTCTCTGCTTCTCGAAGACTAGGTGAGTTACATTTCTTTGGCCGAATTATTTTGA
AATCCTAAATTTGATAATTTCAGAGATGTCTGTAAAACTTGCGTGTTATGTAACGGCTTCGGTCACTGTC
GCCACTCTTATGGTATGCTTCATGACCATGTCAACCATCTACTCGGAGGTTGATGGATTCAGAGAGAAGC
TTGATACCGAGATGAATGTGTTCAGAGTGAGTTAAATTATATTTTGAATTTTAAATAATTTTTAATTTTC
TAGCAATCTACCAATGGATTGTGGAAGGACATAGTTGTCATCGGAAGATCTAGCAAGCGTGTCCGTTGTC
AATATGAAGAGACCAACGCTACCCCAACTCCACATGCTGATGGATCCCCATCTGCTCCACCAGGTCAACC
ACCAGCAGTTCCACCAGTCTTCAACCAGCCAAAGACTCCAAATGGAGCCAATGGAAATGGACCAACCTGC
AACTGCAATGCTGATAACAAGTGCCCAGCTGGACCATCCGGACCAAAGGGAGTTCCAGGAGTTCCAGGAC
TCGACGGAGTTCCAGGACTTGACGGTGTTCCAGGAGTTGGAGCTGATGATATCGCTCCACAACGCGAGTC
TGTCGGATGCTTCACTTGCCCACAAGGACCAGTTGGACCACCAGGAGCTCTTGGAAGACCAGGACCACGT
GGACTTCCAGGACCAAGAGGACAAAATGGAAACCCAGGAAGAGATGGACAACCAGGACATCCAGGAGAGC
AAGGATCATCCGGTCAAATCGGAAAGATCGGAGAGCCAGGACCACCAGGAGAGAAGGGACGCGACGCCGA
GCATCCAATCGGAAGACCAGGACCAAAGGGACCAAGAGGAGATCAAGGACCAACAGGACCAGCTGGACAG
AACGGTCTTCACGGACCACCAGGAGAGCCAGGAACCGTTGGACCAGAAGGACCATCTGGAAAGCAAGGAC
GTCAAGGACCAGACGGAACCCAGGGAGAGACTGGACCAGACGGAAGACCAGGAAAGGATGCCGAGTACTG
CCAGTGCCCAGACAAGTCTCCACCATCAGAGGCTGTCAACGCCAACCGTGGATACAGAAATATCTAAATT
GTTGGTGTTTTCTAATAAAATATTTGAGATTCAGTGAGACTTTTTTCTTGGCGGCACAATAAAGTTTCCT
CTTTTTGTTGGGTCACTCAACGAACACAATACAAATATTTGAGCGCTCGCATTTTTCTCAACCTTTCGGG
TTTAAAGCACTTCAAAATGGAATTGAAGAGAGATTGTGAAAGTACATCAGACAGAATCACATTTTGATAG
CATTCACTTCACTCAGATGCAAACTTTTCAGTGACTATAAAAAGTCATAAAATAATAACATTAAAAAAGC
AAATAAATTAGCGAGAGAATTTTTTGACAAAAAGAAAGAAGAGTGATAGAGAAGAAGGGAATGCTTGAAA
GGATTTTGCATTTATCTTAATCACCGTCTTCGAGAAGACGAACCATGGCGCCAGTTTCAGAATCCAAGTT
TCTAATATAGTTCATCACAATGTTGACGTTGGTCCAACCTCCGGCTTGCATAATCTCTGGGATGGAAACT
CCAGCGCGAGCCATGTCACGGGCAGCTCCGACACGGGCGGAATGTCCAGACCAAGCCAAGTAACGTTGTC
CGGAATCATCCTTGGCTCCGTAGATGAGACGGTGGGTAGCTTCGAAGATTCCTGAAAATTTATTTTCAGC
TTATTCTTAGCTAATATGTTGTTTAAACTTACCTTCAAGAGCTCGAGTCGAGAGTTGTGATGTTGCACTC
GGGGCAGCAACTCCGTTCTTGCGAACACGACAGAACAGGTAGTTGTTTGGATCATCGGCGACTCCGGAAA
CCGAAATCCAGCGCTCAACGAGCTTGGTAACTCCAAGGGAGAGCGCTTTTTCGACTCCGGCAGTCGAGAC
CAGCGTTTTTGTACGTCCGATGTGGATGAGCATTCTTCCTCCGTCTGTGCGACTAATATCCTTGACGCGA
ATGCGGGCAATTTCGGCGATACGGAGAAGTGTGTTGTAAGCAATTCCGAGGAAGGCGAGGTTTCGGATGT
CCTGGCAACGATCGGAATTTTCCATAAGAGAACGGACCTGATCGAAGTCGGTTCTGAAAATTTCGTCAAG
TCTTAGGATTGAATACATTAATATTTAAACTTACCTTTCGAAGGCGAGGGCTTGCTTGGCTCTCTCTCCA
GCATCAACATTTTCCTTGCGGATACGTCTCATTACGAGAGATACGGCATTAGAATCTGATGGGCGTGGAA
GTCCAGATCGGCGATGGAGCATATTGAGCTGTCCGAGATGTTGTTGGATCGTCTTCACCGCCAATCCACG
AGCTTGGAGGTAGAGCAAGTAGTCACGAACGTCTTCTGGCTCGGCTGGGAACCACTTGCGGTTGTTAAGC
TTGCACCAGGCAGCCCAAGAACGGCACACTGAGAGAAGCATCTTCCAGGTGTGCTCGGAGAAGGCTTGTC
TGTCACGGAACATATCCATGAGGTTCTTGCGAACTTCATCACTTGTCGCGTCAACTGGAAGTGCTGGAAG
ATTTTGATGAACAGTGAGAAGATTTGACATATTTTCGAAGTTTTTTAGATGCACTAGAACAAAGCGTGTT
GGCTTCCTCTGAGCCCGCTTTCCTTATATACCCGCATTCTGCAGCCTTACAGAATGTTCTAGAAGGTCCT
AGATGCATTCGTTTGAAAATACTCCCGGTGGGTGCAAAGAGACGCAGACGGAAAATGTATCTGGGTCTCT
TTATTGTGTACACTACTTTTCCATGTACCGAATGTGAGTCGCCCTCCTTTTGCAACAAGCAGCTCGAATG
TTCTAGAAAAAGGTGGAAAATAGTATAAATACCGTTGAAAATAAATACCGAACAACATTTGCTCTAATTG
TGAAATTAGAAATCTTCAAACTATAATCATGTCACTTTACCACTATTTCCGTCCAGCTCAACGTTCCGTT
TTTGGTGATCATTTTTGCTTTCGTCGTAAATCTACACACGCGTCTCTTCCGTGCGAGAGTCCAAGCCAGC
AGCCAAATTCGTTGACTGAGTATTCAACGTTTATACGTTGTCGGCAACGAGAAATAGGAAAATGCATCGG
GAAATGTTCTTTTTTCGATTTTTTCCAAGGTTTTGACAAATTTTACCACGAATTTTGCTATGTTTTCAAT
TAAAAAATATGTTATTCAACTGTTTCTATGAGGAAAATAAGGCTTTGCATGTAATTTTCTTATTCAGCAT
AATTTTTAATTAATTTGAATTTTCTGTCCTAACGTTTATTTTGTTTTCTTGGTTATGACTGATCTGAAAT
TAATTTTTGAATTTTAAGGTAATATGTCAGGCGGTGCCGCAAGTTTGTACAAAAAAGCAGGCTCCATGAA
AAAGCCTGAACTCACCGCGACGTCTGTCGAGAAGTTTCTGATCGAAAAGTTCGACAGCGTCTCCGACCTG
ATGCAGCTCTCGGAGGGCGAAGAATCTCGTGCTTTCAGCTTCGATGTAGGAGGGCGTGGATATGTCCTGC
GGGTAAATAGCTGCGCCGATGGTTTCTACAAAGATCGTTATGTTTATCGGCACTTTGCATCGGCCGCGCT
CCCGATTCCGGAAGTGCTTGACATTGGGGAATTCAGCGAGAGCCTGACCTATTGCATCTCCCGCCGTGCA
CAGGGTGTCACGTTGCAAGACCTGCCTGAAACCGAACTGCCCGCTGTTCTGCAGCCGGTCGCGGAGGCCA
TGGATGCGATCGCTGCGGCCGATCTTAGCCAGACGAGCGGGTTCGGCCCATTCGGACCGCAAGGAATCGG
TCAATACACTACATGGCGTGATTTCATATGCGCGATTGCTGATCCCCATGTGTATCACTGGCAAACTGTG
ATGGACGACACCGTCAGTGCGTCCGTCGCGCAGGCTCTCGATGAGCTGATGCTTTGGGCCGAGGACTGCC
CCGAAGTCCGGCACCTCGTGCACGCGGATTTCGGCTCCAACAATGTCCTGACGGACAATGGCCGCATAAC
AGCGGTCATTGACTGGAGCGAGGCGATGTTCGGGGATTCCCAATACGAGGTCGCCAACATCTTCTTCTGG
AGGCCGTGGTTGGCTTGTATGGAGCAGCAGACGCGCTACTTCGAGCGGAGGCATCCGGAGCTTGCAGGAT
CGCCGCGGCTCCGGGCGTATATGCTCCGCATTGGTCTTGACCAACTCTATCAGAGCTTGGTTGACGGCAA
TTTCGATGATGCAGCTTGGGCGCAGGGTCGATGCGACGCAATCGTCCGATCCGGAGCCGGGACTGTCGGG
CGTACACAAATCGCCCGCAGAAGCGCGGCCGTCTGGACCGATGGCTGTGTAGAAGTACTCGCCGATAGTG
GAAACCGACGCCCCAGCACTCGTCCGAGGGCAAAGGAATAGACCCAGCTTTCTTGTACAAAGTGGGTCCA
ATTACTCTTCAACATCCCTACATGCTCTTTCTCCCTGTGCTCCCACCCCCTATTTTTGTTATTATCAAAA
AACTTCTCTTAATTTCTTTGTTTTTTAGCTTCTTTTAAGTCACCTCTAACAATGAAATTGTGTAGATTCA
AAAATAGAATTAATTCGTAATAAAAAGTCGAAAAAAATTGTGCTCCCTCCCCCCATTAATAATAATTCTA
TCCCAAAATCTACACAATGTTCTGTGTACACTTCTTATGTTTTTTACTTCTGATAAATTTTTTTGAAACA
TCATAGAAAAAACCGCACACAAAATACCTTATCATATGTTACGTTTCAGTTTATGACCGCAATTTTTAAT
AACTTCGTATAGCATACATTATACGAAGTTATTTTCAGGGTGGGAGAAAATGCGGAGAGAAGAACCCAGC
ATCTTAATAAAATTATATAATTTTGAATAAAATCAAATTAAAAATAAGATTAATTGAAACACAACAATAG
AATGCAGAAAATTACTCATAAGAAATAATTTATTTTGAAAGAAGTTGTGTCGATTTACGATAAAAACTAC
ACGCAAACGAGGCTCCGCGTTTACACCGTTTGGCAATGGAGCGCGCTTGCTATTAGATTTTAGGCCAGCT
CAACGAAAGTTTAATTTATTTTTCTTCTTTTTTTCCATTTTTTTGAGTAAAATATCGAATTTTTTGTATT
AATTCTGTAAATTTTATAATTTGCAACTATTTTGGCGTATTCTGCTTGTTTTTATCAGCGAATTTTTATG
CATTTCAGTCAAAAGTTTGAGCAGGAAAAATGACATTTAGGACTTTGTAAAATTGTATTCTTAAATTTGC
TTGAAAACCTACGTGTACAATTGATTTTATTGAATTTTTCTTACGTTTCCCGTTGTATCTTATTGTATTT
AACTTTCATCATAAAATAATTTATTTCCAGGTAAAATATCCGACGCTCTCGTGGATCCCCGGGATTGGCT
CAGAAAAAAAGGTACGAGCAGGCTTACGAAGTTCCTATTCTCTAGAAAGTATAGGAACTTCGGTACCGGT
AGAAAAAATGAGTAAAGGAGAAGAACTTTTCACTGGAGTTGTCCCAATTCTTGTTGAATTAGATGGTGAT
GTTAATGGGCACAAATTTTCTGTCAGTGGAGAGGGTGAAGGTGATGCAACATACGGAAAACTTACCCTTA
AATTTATTTGCACTACTGGAAAACTACCTGTTCCATGGGTAAGTTTAAACATATATATACTAACTAACCC
TGATTATTTAAATTTTCAGCCAACACTTGTCACTACTTTCTGTTATGGTGTTCAATGCTTCTCGAGATAC
CCAGATCATATGAAACGGCATGACTTTTTCAAGAGTGCCATGCCCGAAGGTTATGTACAGGAAAGAACTA
TATTTTTCAAAGATGACGGGAACTACAAGACACGTAAGTTTAAACAGTTCGGTACTAACTAACCATACAT
ATTTAAATTTTCAGGTGCTGAAGTCAAGTTTGAAGGTGATACCCTTGTTAATAGAATCGAGTTAAAAGGT
ATTGATTTTAAAGAAGATGGAAACATTCTTGGACACAAATTGGAATACAACTATAACTCACACAATGTAT
ACATCATGGCAGACAAACAAAAGAATGGAATCAAAGTTGTAAGTTTAAACATGATTTTACTAACTAACTA
ATCTGATTTAAATTTTCAGAACTTCAAAATTAGACACAACATTGAAGATGGAAGCGTTCAACTAGCAGAC
CATTATCAACAAAATACTCCAATTGGCGATGGCCCTGTCCTTTTACCAGACAACCATTACCTGTCCACAC
AATCTGCCCTTTCGAAAGATCCCAACGAAAAGAGAGACCACATGGTCCTTCTTGAGTTTGTAACAGCTGC
TGGGATTACACATGGCATGGATGAACTATACAAATGCCCGGGGGATCGGTGGAGCTCCACCGGTGGCGGC
CGCTCTAGAACTAGTCCACCAAAGCCATCTGCCAAGGGAGCCAAGAAGGCCGCCAAGACCGTCGTTGCCA
AGCCAAAGGACGGAAAGAAGAGACGTCATGCCCGCAAGGAATCGTACTCCGTCTACATCTACCGTGTTCT
CAAGCAAGTTCACCCAGACACCGGAGTCTCCTCCAAGGCCATGTCTATCATGAACTCCTTCGTCAACGAT
GTATTCGAACGCATCGCTTCGGAAGCTTCCCGTCTTGCTCATTACAACAAACGCTCAACGATCTCATCCC
GCGAAATTCAAACCGCTGTCCGTTTGATTCTCCCAGGAGAACTTGCCAAGCACGCCGTGTCTGAGGGAAC
CAAGGCCGTCACCAAGTACACTTCCAGCAAGTAAACTAGTGGATCTGCAACGCGTGGAGCTAGCAGGCTG
AAAACTACCCCACCGAACCCAACGGCCCTCTTTAGGGCCACAAATCTTATAATCCTATGTTATTAACCAA
GTGAATGAATAATTTTCAATTATACTCTTTCATAATTTTCAGGTTTTGCATTTTCCAAGTTCAGTTAATT
TGAGATTAACCCAGTATTCATTTTCTAAAAGTCATTCTTTCAGAGAGAGAAATTCAAAGCATCTTCGGAA
TTCTATCTTTCAAATTGTAGATGGGATTCTTCGAATATTTCCAAAAACTTGTATTTCCGTAGTTTATGAA
GTTGCACAGAGAAAGGGAAGTTCCTATACTATTTGAAGAATAGGAACTTCATGCCTGCAGGACGCGAAGA
GCAAGCTTGGATCGACGAGAGCAGCGCGACTGGATCTGTCGCCCGTCTCAAACGCAACCCTCCGGCGGTC
GCATATCATTCAGGACGAGCCTCAGACTCCAGCGTAACTGGACTGCAATCAACTCACTGGCTCACCTTCC
GGTCCACGATCAGCTAGAATCAAGCTGACTAGATAAACTGGCCGTCGTTTTACACGGG
Features (pLannotate 1.2.2; 22 found; start..end, strand, type, name):
     36..623     +  rep_origin     ori: high-copy-number ColE1/pMB1/pBR322/pUC origin of replication
    635..662     -  terminator     T7Te terminator: phage T7 early transcription terminator
    686..1501    -  CDS            KanR: aminoglycoside phosphotransferase; aph(3')-Ia; confers resistance to kanamycin in bacteria or G418 (Geneticin®) in eukaryotes
   1502..1604    -  promoter       cat promoter: promoter of the E. coli cat gene encoding chloramphenicol acetyltransferase
   1605..1636    -  terminator     tonB terminator: bidirectional E. coli tonB-P14 transcription terminator
   1719..1752    +  protein_bind   loxP: Cre-mediated recombination occurs in the 8-bp core sequence (GCATACAT). Cre recombinase
   2546..2692    +  CDS            sqt-1 (fragment): SQT1_CAEEL - Also known as rol-5. Protein inferred from homology: Swiss-Prot protein existence level 3. Nematode cuticles are composed largely of collagen-like proteins. The cuticle functions both as an exoskeleton and as a barrier to protect the worm from its environment. This is a collagen critical for organismal morphogenesis. Mutations in sqt-1 can lengthen, shorten, or helically twist the entire animal. From Caenorhabditis elegans.
   2725..3564    +  CDS            sqt-1 (fragment): SQT1_CAEEL - Also known as rol-5. Protein inferred from homology: Swiss-Prot protein existence level 3. Nematode cuticles are composed largely of collagen-like proteins. The cuticle functions both as an exoskeleton and as a barrier to protect the worm from its environment. This is a collagen critical for organismal morphogenesis. Mutations in sqt-1 can lengthen, shorten, or helically twist the entire animal. From Caenorhabditis elegans.
   3608..3931    -  terminator     tbb-2 terminator: tbb-2; transcription terminator for the C. elegans tubulin beta-2 gene
   3940..5070    -  CDS            cre: RECR_BPP1 - Experimental evidence at protein level: Swiss-Prot protein existence level 1. Catalyzes site-specific recombination between two 34-base- pair LOXP sites. Its role is to maintain the phage genome as a monomeric unit-copy plasmid in the lysogenic state. From Escherichia phage P1 (Bacteriophage P1).
   5419..5469    +  CDS            hsp-16.1 (fragment): HSP11_CAEEL - Also known as hsp16-1b. Experimental evidence at transcript level: Swiss-Prot protein existence level 2. From Caenorhabditis elegans.
   5850..5870    +  protein_bind   attB1: mutant version of attB; core recombination site for the Gateway® BP reaction BP Clonase™
   5876..6901    +  CDS            HygR: aminoglycoside phosphotransferase from E. coli; aph(4)-Ia; confers resistance to hygromycin
   6905..6925    -  protein_bind   attB2: mutant version of attB; core recombination site for the Gateway® BP reaction BP Clonase™
   7279..7312    +  protein_bind   loxP: Cre-mediated recombination occurs in the 8-bp core sequence (GCATACAT). Cre recombinase
   7938..7971    +  protein_bind   FRT (minimal): supports FLP-mediated excision but not integration (Turan and Bode, 2011) FLP recombinase from the Saccharomyces cerevisiae 2μ plasmid
   7991..8851    +  CDS            sg25: sg25 is a basic (constitutively fluorescent) green fluorescent protein published in 1997, derived from Aequorea victoria.
   8881..8905    +  misc_feature   MCS (fragment): pBluescript multiple cloning site
   8906..9271    +  CDS            his-11: H2B1_CAEEL - Experimental evidence at protein level: Swiss-Prot protein existence level 1. Core component of nucleosome. Nucleosomes wrap and compact DNA into chromatin, limiting DNA accessibility to the cellular machineries which require DNA as a template. Histones thereby play a central role in transcription regulation, DNA repair, DNA replication and chromosomal stability. DNA accessibility is regulated via a complex set of post-translational modifications of histones, also called histone code, and nucleosome remodeling. From Caenorhabditis elegans.
   9328..9373    +  ncRNA          Histone3: Accession: RF00032 - Histone 3' UTR stem-loop
   9837..9854    +  CDS            lacZα (fragment): LacZα fragment of β-galactosidase; lacZ fragment
   9853..14      +  terminator     T3Te terminator (fragment) (across the origin): phage T3 early transcription terminator
