[The description below was written by a language model from this plasmid's Addgene catalogue record and pLannotate feature annotations shown in this document.]
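Description:
pNM3749 is a 9.9 kb C. elegans transgenesis plasmid that carries a recombinase-mediated cassette exchange (RMCE) landing site as a module for Golden Gate assembly with SapI (GCG and ACG overhangs). Its backbone is a roughly 1.9 kb fragment of DR274 from which the T7 promoter and sgRNA scaffold were removed. This fragment retains the high-copy ColE1/pUC-type origin and a kanamycin resistance gene, annotated as driven by a cat promoter and insulated by bacterial terminators, for propagation in E. coli.

The payload has two parts. The first is a loxP-flanked self-excising cassette (SEC) of about 5.6 kb. It contains a sqt-1 collagen gene, a visible morphological marker since sqt-1 mutations alter body shape, together with a Cre coding sequence with a tbb-2 terminator. Cre lies next to hsp-16 heat-shock gene sequence, which suggests heat-inducible expression. A hygromycin resistance gene provides drug selection in worms. Once Cre is expressed, recombination between the two loxP sites removes the whole cassette, markers included, and leaves a single loxP site.

The second part is the landing pad itself, recorded as FRT::rpl-28p::GFP::his-58::FRT3. The feature table detects a minimal FRT just upstream of a GFP coding sequence fused to a histone H2B (annotated by homology as his-11) with a histone 3' stem-loop, which should give a nuclear green signal. The rpl-28 promoter and the synthetic FRT3 site are not annotated, so their positions cannot be confirmed from the table.

The heterospecific FRT and FRT3 sites allow Flp recombinase to exchange an incoming cassette into the site. After assembly with other parts, presumably genomic homology arms, the module is intended to install landing sites in the worm genome for Flp-mediated single-copy transgenesis.
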