Addgene plasmid #154108: pNM3749
Purpose: loxP FRT FRT3 RMCE landing site in a Golden Gate SapI GCG ACG assembly vector
Depositing lab: Michael Nonet. Depositing organization: Washington University in Saint Louis. Publication: Efficient Transgenesis in Caenorhabditis elegans Using Flp Recombinase-Mediated Cassette Exchange. Nonet ML. Genetics. 2020 Jun 8. pii: genetics.120.303388. doi: 10.1534/genetics.120.303388. PubMed 32513816.
Backbone
  Vector backbone: DR274
  Backbone manufacturer: Addgene #42250
  Backbone size w/o insert (bp): 1857
  Total vector size (bp): 9858
  Modifications to backbone: Kan Resistant HindIII-SwaI 1859 bp fragment of DR274 lacking T7 promoter and sgRNA scaffold used as backbone.
  Vector type: Worm Expression, Cre/Lox ; RMCE
  Selectable markers: Hygromycin
Growth in bacteria
  Bacterial resistance: Kanamycin, 50 μg/mL
  Growth temperature: 37°C
  Growth strain: DH5alpha
  Copy number: High Copy
Gene/Insert 1
  Gene/Insert name: LoxP-SEC-LoxP
  Species: C. elegans (nematode), S. cerevisiae (budding yeast), Synthetic
  Insert size (bp): 5617
  Promoter: not applicable
  Cloning method: Unknown
  Sequencing primers: 5′ not applicable
Gene/Insert 2
  Gene/Insert name: FRT::rpl-28p::GFP::his-58::FRT3
  Species: C. elegans (nematode), S. cerevisiae (budding yeast), Synthetic
  Promoter: not applicable
  Cloning method: Unknown
  Sequencing primers: 5′ not applicable
Resource information
  A portion of this plasmid was derived from a plasmid made by: The loxP-SEC-loxP from addgene #91829, rpl-28 promoter from C. elegans genomic DNA, FRT::GFP::his-58 from Addgene #86718, FRT3 synthetic. Detailed assembly described in Nonet (2020) Genetics.
Terms and licenses: Academic/Nonprofit Terms; Industry Terms: Not Available to Industry
How to cite: pNM3749 was a gift from Michael Nonet (Addgene plasmid # 154108 ; http://n2t.net/addgene:154108 ; RRID:Addgene_154108)
